Addgene plasmid #114321: pCWX-R4DESTR2-PGK-Tk:Sh
Purpose: (Empty Backbone) Lentiviral backbone for Gateway cloning of Promoter/Gene insert together with constitutive Zeocin/Bleomycin resistance and Acyclovir conditional ablation
Depositing lab: Patrick Salmon. Depositing organization: University of Geneva.
Backbone
  Vector backbone: pCWX
  Vector type: Lentiviral
  Selectable markers: Zeocin
Growth in bacteria
  Bacterial resistance: Chloramphenicol and Ampicillin, 25 & 100 μg/mL
  Growth temperature: 37°C
  Growth strain: ccdB Survival
  Copy number: High Copy
Gene/Insert
  Gene/Insert name: None
Terms and licenses: Academic/Nonprofit Terms; Industry Terms: Not Available to Industry
Depositor comments: This plasmid allows for 3-plasmid Gateway cloning of a gene of interest with a promoter of choice. GOI is in pENTRL1L2 and promoter is in pENTRL4L1R
How to cite: pCWX-R4DESTR2-PGK-Tk:Sh was a gift from Patrick Salmon (Addgene plasmid # 114321 ; http://n2t.net/addgene:114321 ; RRID:Addgene_114321)
