[The description below was written by a language model from this plasmid's Addgene catalogue record and pLannotate feature annotations shown in this document.]
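Description:
pCWX-R4DESTR2-PGK-Tk:Sh is an empty HIV-1-based lentiviral destination vector on the pCWX backbone, designed for multi-fragment Gateway cloning. It replicates in E. coli from a high-copy ColE1/pUC origin and carries ampicillin resistance on the backbone. The Gateway cassette adds chloramphenicol resistance and the ccdB toxin gene, which is why the uncut vector is maintained in a ccdB-tolerant strain. An SV40 origin is also present on the backbone. The viral genome is transcribed from a CMV enhancer fused to a truncated 5' LTR. It includes the Ψ packaging signal with a gag fragment, cPPT/CTS, RRE, a WPRE and a truncated 3' LTR that is preceded by a loxP site and followed by a rabbit β-globin poly(A) signal. Because 3' LTR sequences are copied to both ends on reverse transcription, a loxP at this position would be expected to flank the integrated provirus, although the record does not comment on this.

The cassette is bounded by attR4 and attR2 according to the plasmid name; the automated annotation labels the upstream site as overlapping attB4/attR1. In a three-plasmid LR reaction it is replaced by a promoter of choice from an L4-R1 entry clone and a gene of interest from an L1-L2 entry clone. Immediately downstream, the human PGK promoter constitutively drives herpes simplex virus thymidine kinase followed closely by the Sh ble gene, apparently as a Tk:Sh fusion. This gives transduced cells Zeocin/bleomycin resistance for positive selection and sensitivity to acyclovir for conditional ablation. The sequencing-derived and depositor sequences show the same features in the same order, differing only in start position and by one nucleotide in length.
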