Features (pLannotate 1.2.2; 36 found; start..end, strand, type, name):
      4..383     +  enhancer       CMV enhancer: human cytomegalovirus immediate early enhancer
    385..642     +  LTR            5' LTR (truncated): truncated 5' long terminal repeat (LTR) from HIV-1
    689..814     +  misc_feature   HIV-1 Ψ: packaging signal of human immunodeficiency virus type 1
    798..1157    +  CDS            HIV-1 gag (fragment): gag protein from human immunodeficiency virus 1; gag
   1306..1423    +  misc_feature   cPPT/CTS: central polypurine tract and central termination sequence of HIV-1
   1566..1649    +  CDS            vif (fragment): VIF_HV1BR - Experimental evidence at protein level: Swiss-Prot protein existence level 1. Counteracts the innate antiviral activity of host APOBEC3F and APOBEC3G. Forms a complex with host APOBEC3F and APOBEC3G thus preventing the entry of these lethally hypermutating enzymes into progeny virions. Recruits an active E3 ubiquitin ligase complex composed of elongin BC, CUL5, and RBX2 to induce polyubiquitination of APOBEC3G and APOBEC3F. In turn, they are directed to the 26S proteasome for degradation. Vif interaction with APOBEC3G also blocks its cytidine deaminase activity in a proteasome-inde
   1783..2016    +  misc_feature   RRE: The Rev response element (RRE) of HIV-1 allows for Rev-dependent mRNA export from the nucleus to the cytoplasm.
   2393..2493    +  CDS            Rev (fragment): human immunodeficiency virus 1 (HIV-1) Rev protein; rev; enhances nuclear export of unspliced and incompletely spliced viral mRNAs
   2522..2542    +  protein_bind   attB4: mutant version of attB; core recombination site for the Gateway® BP reaction BP Clonase™
   2526..2645    +  protein_bind   attR1: mutant version of attR; recombination site for the Gateway® LR reaction LR Clonase™
   2670..2700    +  promoter       lac UV5 promoter: E. coli lac promoter with an "up" mutation
   2724..2753    +  promoter       cat promoter (fragment): promoter of the E. coli cat gene encoding chloramphenicol acetyltransferase
   2754..3435    +  CDS            CmR (fragment): chloramphenicol acetyltransferase confers resistance to chloramphenicol
   3592..3750    +  CDS            ccdA (fragment): CCDA_ECO57 - Also known as H, letA. Experimental evidence at protein level: Swiss-Prot protein existence level 1. Antitoxin component of a type II toxin-antitoxin (TA) system which inhibits the post-segregational killing (PSK) of plasmid-free cells, also referred to as a plasmid addiction system. Binds to and blocks the activity of CcdB; will also remove bound CcdB protein from the CcdB-GyrA complex by forming a CcdA-CcdB complex, a process termed rejuvenation. Functions as a transcriptional corepressor for the ccdAB operon, repression also requires CcdB (By similarity). From Escherichia coli
   3755..4057    +  CDS            ccdB: CCDB_ECOLI - Also known as G, letB, letD. Experimental evidence at protein level: Swiss-Prot protein existence level 1. Toxic component of a type II toxin-antitoxin (TA) system, functioning in plasmid maintainence. Responsible for the post- segregational killing (PSK) of plasmid-free cells, also referred to as a plasmid addiction system. Half-life of over 2 hours. Cell killing by CcdB is accompanied by filamentation, defects in chromosome and plasmid segregation, defects in cell division, formation of anucleate cells, decreased DNA synthesis and plasmid loss. Interferes with the activity of DN
   4115..4239    -  protein_bind   attR2: mutant version of attR; recombination site for the Gateway® LR reaction LR Clonase™
   4257..4767    +  promoter       hPGK promoter: human phosphoglycerate kinase 1 promoter
   4788..5906    +  CDS            TK: KITH_HHV1S - Experimental evidence at protein level: Swiss-Prot protein existence level 1. Catalyzes the transfer of the gamma-phospho group of ATP to thymidine to generate dTMP in the salvage pathway of pyrimidine synthesis. The dTMP serves as a substrate for DNA polymerase during viral DNA replication. Allows the virus to be reactivated and to grow in non-proliferative cells lacking a high concentration of phosphorylated nucleic acid precursors. From Human herpesvirus 1 (strain SC16) (HHV-1) (Human herpes simplex virus 1). Used in molecular biology as a selectable marker to identify transfec
   5928..6299    +  CDS            ble: BLE_STRHI - Experimental evidence at protein level: Swiss-Prot protein existence level 1. Binding protein with a strong affinity to the bleomycin family of antibiotics. From Streptoalloteichus hindustanus.
   6303..6321    +  misc_feature   MCS (fragment): pBluescript multiple cloning site
   6321..6909    +  misc_feature   WPRE: woodchuck hepatitis virus posttranscriptional regulatory element
   6917..7036    +  CDS            nef (fragment): NEF_HV1LA - Experimental evidence at protein level: Swiss-Prot protein existence level 1. Extracellular Nef protein targets CD4(+) T-lymphocytes for apoptosis by interacting with CXCR4 surface receptors. From Human immunodeficiency virus type 1 group M subtype B (isolate Lai) (HIV-1).
   7057..7090    +  protein_bind   loxP: Cre-mediated recombination occurs in the 8-bp core sequence (GCATACAT). Cre recombinase
   7110..7290    +  LTR            5' LTR (truncated): truncated 5' long terminal repeat (LTR) from HIV-1
   7393..7448    +  polyA_signal   β-globin poly(A) signal: rabbit β-globin polyadenylation signal (Gil and Proudfoot, 1987)
   7831..7847    -  protein_bind   lac operator: The lac repressor binds to the lac operator to inhibit transcription in E. coli. This inhibition can be relieved by adding lactose or isopropyl-β-D-thiogalactopyranoside (IPTG). lac repressor encoded by lacI
   7855..7885    -  promoter       lac promoter: promoter for the E. coli lac operon
   7900..7921    -  protein_bind   CAP binding site: CAP binding activates transcription in the presence of cAMP. E. coli catabolite activator protein
   7934..7973    -  CDS            lacI (fragment): lac repressor; lacI; The lac repressor binds to the lac operator to inhibit transcription in E. coli. This inhibition can be relieved by adding lactose or isopropyl-β-D-thiogalactopyranoside (IPTG).
   7980..8002    +  promoter       SV40 promoter (fragment): SV40 enhancer and early promoter
   8026..8161    +  rep_origin     SV40 ori: SV40 origin of replication
   8181..8315    +  polyA_signal   SV40 poly(A) signal: SV40 polyadenylation signal
   8317..8371    -  CDS            lacI (fragment): lac repressor; lacI; The lac repressor binds to the lac operator to inhibit transcription in E. coli. This inhibition can be relieved by adding lactose or isopropyl-β-D-thiogalactopyranoside (IPTG).
   8554..9142    -  rep_origin     ori: high-copy-number ColE1/pMB1/pBR322/pUC origin of replication
   9313..10173   -  CDS            AmpR: β-lactamase; bla; confers resistance to ampicillin, carbenicillin, and related antibiotics
  10174..10278   -  promoter       AmpR promoter: bla
>Addgene plasmid #114321 | pCWX-R4DESTR2-PGK-Tk:Sh | depositor full sequence | sequence record 215812 | Full Sequence
GTCGACATTGATTATTGACTAGTTATTAATAGTAATCAATTACGGGGTCATTAGTTCATAGCCCATATAT
GGAGTTCCGCGTTACATAACTTACGGTAAATGGCCCGCCTGGCTGACCGCCCAACGACCCCCGCCCATTG
ACGTCAATAATGACGTATGTTCCCATAGTAACGCCAATAGGGACTTTCCATTGACGTCAATGGGTGGACT
ATTTACGGTAAACTGCCCACTTGGCAGTACATCAAGTGTATCATATGCCAAGTACGCCCCCTATTGACGT
CAATGACGGTAAATGGCCCGCCTGGCATTATGCCCAGTACATGACCTTATGGGACTTTCCTACTTGGCAG
TACATCTACGTATTAGTCATCGCTATTACCATGGGAGGCGTGGCCTGGGCGGGACTGGGGAGTGGCGAGC
CCTCAGATCCTGCATATAAGCAGCTGCTTTTTGCCTGTACTGGGTCTCTCTGGTTAGACCAGATCTGAGC
CTGGGAGCTCTCTGGCTAACTAGGGAACCCACTGCTTAAGCCTCAATAAAGCTTGCCTTGAGTGCTTCAA
GTAGTGTGTGCCCGTCTGTTGTGTGACTCTGGTAACTAGAGATCCCTCAGACCCTTTTAGTCAGTGTGGA
AAATCTCTAGCAGTGGCGCCCGAACAGGGACTTGAAAGCGAAAGGGAAACCAGAGGAGCTCTCTCGACGC
AGGACTCGGCTTGCTGAAGCGCGCACGGCAAGAGGCGAGGGGCGGCGACTGGTGAGTACGCCAAAAATTT
TGACTAGCGGAGGCTAGAAGGAGAGAGATGGGTGCGAGAGCGTCAGTATTAAGCGGGGGAGAATTAGATC
GCGATGGGAAAAAATTCGGTTAAGGCCAGGGGGAAAGAAAAAATATAAATTAAAACATATAGTATGGGCA
AGCAGGGAGCTAGAACGATTCGCAGTTAATCCTGGCCTGTTAGAAACATCAGAAGGCTGTAGACAAATAC
TGGGACAGCTACAACCATCCCTTCAGACAGGATCAGAAGAACTTAGATCATTATATAATACAGTAGCAAC
CCTCTATTGTGTGCATCAAAGGATAGAGATAAAAGACACCAAGGAAGCTTTAGACAAGATAGAGGAAGAG
CAAAACAAAAGTAAGAAAAAAGCACAGCAAGCAGCAGGATCTTCAGACCTGGAAATTCCCTACAATCCCC
AAAGTCAAGGAGTAGTAGAATCTATGAATAAAGAATTAAAGAAAATTATAGGACAGGTAAGAGATCAGGC
TGAACATCTTAAGACAGCAGTACAAATGGCAGTATTCATCCACAATTTTAAAAGAAAAGGGGGGATTGGG
GGGTACAGTGCAGGGGAAAGAATAGTAGACATAATAGCAACAGACATACAAACTAAAGAATTACAAAAAC
AAATTACAAAAATTCAAAATTTTCGGGTTTATTACAGGGACAGCAGAAATCCACTTTGGAAAGGACCAGC
AAAGCTCCTCTGGAAAGGTGAAGGGGCAGTAGTAATACAAGATAATAGTGACATAAAAGTAGTGCCAAGA
AGAAAAGCAAAGATCATTAGGGATTATGGAAAACAGATGGCAGGTGATGATTGTGTGGCAAGTAGACAGG
ATGAGGATTAGAACATGGAAAAGTTTAGTAAAACACCATAAGGAGGAGATATGAGGGACAATTGGAGAAG
TGAATTATATAAATATAAAGTAGTAAAAATTGAACCATTAGGAGTAGCACCCACCAAGGCAAAGAGAAGA
GTGGTGCAGAGAGAAAAAAGAGCAGTGGGAATAGGAGCTTTGTTCCTTGGGTTCTTGGGAGCAGCAGGAA
GCACTATGGGCGCAGCGTCAATGACGCTGACGGTACAGGCCAGACAATTATTGTCTGGTATAGTGCAGCA
GCAGAACAATTTGCTGAGGGCTATTGAGGCGCAACAGCATCTGTTGCAACTCACAGTCTGGGGCATCAAG
CAGCTCCAGGCAAGAATCCTGGCTGTGGAAAGATACCTAAAGGATCAACAGCTCCTGGGGATTTGGGGTT
GCTCTGGAAAACTCATTTGCACCACTGCTGTGCCTTGGAATGCTAGTTGGAGTAATAAATCTCTGGAACA
GATTTGGAATCACACGACCTGGATGGAGTGGGACAGAGAAATTAACAATTACACAAGCTTAATACACTCC
TTAATTGAAGAATCGCAAAACCAGCAAGAAAAGAATGAACAAGAATTATTGGAATTAGATAAATGGGCAA
GTTTGTGGAATTGGTTTAACATAACAAATTGGCTGTGGTATATAAAATTATTCATAATGATAGTAGGAGG
CTTGGTAGGTTTAAGAATAGTTTTTGCTGTACTTTCTATAGTGAATAGAGTTAGGCAGGGATATTCACCA
TTATCGTTTCAGACCCACCTCCCAACCCCGAGGGGACCCGACAGGCCCGAAGGAATAGAAGAAGAAGGTG
GAGAGAGAGACAGAGACAGATCCATTCGATTAGTGAACGGATCTCGACGGTATCGCTAGTGATTATCGGA
TCAACTTTGTATAGAAAAGTTGAACGAGAAACGTAAAATGATATAAATATCAATATATTAAATTAGATTT
TGCATAAAAAACAGACTACATAATACTGTAAAACACAACATATCCAGTCACTATGGCGGCCGCATTAGGC
ACCCCAGGCTTTACACTTTATGCTTCCGGCTCGTATAATGTGTGGATTTTGAGTTAGGATCCGTCGAGAT
TTTCAGGAGCTAAGGAAGCTAAAATGGAGAAAAAAATCACTGGATATACCACCGTTGATATATCCCAATG
GCATCGTAAAGAACATTTTGAGGCATTTCAGTCAGTTGCTCAATGTACCTATAACCAGACCGTTCAGCTG
GATATTACGGCCTTTTTAAAGACCGTAAAGAAAAATAAGCACAAGTTTTATCCGGCCTTTATTCACATTC
TTGCCCGCCTGATGAATGCTCATCCGGAACTCCGTATGGCAATGAAAGACGGTGAGCTGGTGATATGGGA
TAGTGTTCACCCTTGTTACACCGTTTTCCATGAGCAAACTGAAACGTTTTCATCGCTCTGGAGTGAATAC
CACGACGATTTCCGGCAGTTTCTACACATATATTCGCAAGATGTGGCGTGTTACGGTGAAAACCTGGCCT
ATTTCCCTAAAGGGTTTATTGAGAATATGTTTTTCGTCTCAGCCAATCCCTGGGTGAGTTTCACCAGTTT
TGATTTAAACGTGGCCAATATGGACAACTTCTTCGCCCCCGTTTTCACCATGGGCAAATATTATACGCAA
GGCGACAAGGTGCTGATGCCGCTGGCGATTCAGGTTCATCATGCCGTTTGTGATGGCTTCCATGTCGGCA
GAATGCTTAATGAATTACAACAGTACTGCGATGAGTGGCAGGGCGGGGCGTAAACGCGTGGATCCGGCTT
ACTAAAAGCCAGATAACAGTATGCGTATTTGCGCGCTGATTTTTGCGGTATAAGAATATATACTGATATG
TATACCCGAAGTATGTCAAAAAGAGGTATGCTATGAAGCAGCGTATTACAGTGACAGTTGACAGCGACAG
CTATCAGTTGCTCAAGGCATATATGATGTCAATATCTCCGGTCTGGTAAGCACAACCATGCAGAATGAAG
CCCGTCGTCTGCGTGCCGAACGCTGGAAAGCGGAAAATCAGGAAGGGATGGCTGAGGTCGCCCGGTTTAT
TGAAATGAACGGCTCTTTTGCTGACGAGAACAGGGGCTGGTGAAATGCAGTTTAAGGTTTACACCTATAA
AAGAGAGAGCCGTTATCGTCTGTTTGTGGATGTACAGAGTGATATTATTGACACGCCCGGGCGACGGATG
GTGATCCCCCTGGCCAGTGCACGTCTGCTGTCAGATAAAGTCTCCCGTGAACTTTACCCGGTGGTGCATA
TCGGGGATGAAAGCTGGCGCATGATGACCACCGATATGGCCAGTGTGCCGGTCTCCGTTATCGGGGAAGA
AGTGGCTGATCTCAGCCACCGCGAAAATGACATCAAAAACGCCATTAACCTGATGTTCTGGGGAATATAA
ATGTCAGGCTCCCTTATACACAGCCAGTCTGCAGGTCGAGCAGATCTGCTCGACCATAGTGACTGGATAT
GTTGTGTTTTACAGTATTATGTAGTCTGTTTTTTATGCAAAATCTAATTTAATATATTGATATTTATATC
ATTTTACGTTTCTCGTTCAGCTTTCTTGTACAAAGTGGTGATAATCGAATTCCCACGGGGTTGGGGTTGC
GCCTTTTCCAAGGCAGCCCTGGGTTTGCGCAGGGACGCGGCTGCTCTGGGCGTGGTTCCGGGAAACGCAG
CGGCGCCGACCCTGGGTCTCGCACATTCTTCACGTCCGTTCGCAGCGTCACCCGGATCTTCGCCGCTACC
CTTGTGGGCCCCCCGGCGACGCTTCCTGCTCCGCCCCTAAGTCGGGAAGGTTCCTTGCGGTTCGCGGCGT
GCCGGACGTGACAAACGGAAGCCGCACGTCTCACTAGTACCCTCGCAGACGGACAGCGCCAGGGAGCAAT
GGCAGCGCGCCGACCGCGATGGGCTGTGGCCAATAGCGGCTGCTCAGCGGGGCGCGCCGAGAGCAGCGGC
CGGGAAGGGGCGGTGCGGGAGGCGGGGTGTGGGGCGGTAGTGTGGGCCCTGTTCCTGCCCGCGCGGTGTT
CCGCATTCTGCAAGCCTCCGGAGCGCACGTCGGCAGTCGGCTCCCTCGTTGACCGAATCACCGACCTCTC
TCCCCAGGGGGATCCACCGGTGCCACCATGGCTTCTTACCCTGGACACCAGCATGCTTCTGCCTTTGACC
AGGCTGCCAGATCCAGGGGCCACTCCAACAGGAGAACTGCCCTAAGACCCAGAAGACAGCAGGAAGCCAC
TGAGGTGAGGCCTGAGCAGAAGATGCCAACCCTGCTGAGGGTGTACATTGATGGACCTCATGGCATGGGC
AAGACCACCACCACTCAACTGCTGGTGGCACTGGGCTCCAGGGATGACATTGTGTATGTGCCTGAGCCAA
TGACCTACTGGAGAGTGCTAGGAGCCTCTGAGACCATTGCCAACATCTACACCACCCAGCACAGGCTGGA
CCAGGGAGAAATCTCTGCTGGAGATGCTGCTGTGGTGATGACCTCTGCCCAGATCACAATGGGAATGCCC
TATGCTGTGACTGATGCTGTTCTGGCTCCTCACATTGGAGGAGAGGCTGGCTCTTCTCATGCCCCTCCAC
CTGCCCTGACCCTGATCTTTGACAGACACCCCATTGCAGCCCTGCTGTGCTACCCAGCAGCAAGGTACCT
CATGGGCTCCATGACCCCACAGGCTGTGCTGGCTTTTGTGGCCCTGATCCCTCCAACCCTCCCTGGCACC
AACATTGTTCTGGGAGCACTGCCTGAAGACAGACACATTGACAGGCTGGCAAAGAGGCAGAGACCTGGAG
AGAGACTGGACCTGGCCATGCTGGCTGCAATCAGAAGGGTGTATGGACTGCTGGCAAACACTGTGAGATA
CCTCCAGTGTGGAGGCTCTTGGAGAGAGGACTGGGGACAGCTCTCTGGAACAGCAGTGCCCCCTCAAGGA
GCTGAGCCCCAGTCCAATGCTGGTCCAAGACCCCACATTGGGGACACCCTGTTCACCCTGTTCAGAGCCC
CTGAGCTGCTGGCTCCCAATGGAGACCTGTACAATGTGTTTGCCTGGGCTCTGGATGTTCTAGCCAAGAG
GCTGAGGTCCATGCATGTGTTCATCCTGGACTATGACCAGTCCCCTGCTGGATGCAGAGATGCTCTGCTG
CAACTAACCTCTGGCATGGTGCAGACCCATGTGACCACCCCTGGCAGCATCCCCACCATCTGTGACCTAG
CCAGAACCTTTGCCAGGGAGATGGGAATCTCTGGAGCCAATGGAGTCATGGCCAAGTTGACCAGTGCTGT
CCCAGTGCTCACAGCCAGGGATGTGGCTGGAGCTGTTGAGTTCTGGACTGACAGGTTGGGGTTCTCCAGA
GATTTTGTGGAGGATGACTTTGCAGGTGTGGTCAGAGATGATGTCACCCTGTTCATCTCAGCAGTCCAGG
ACCAGGTGGTGCCTGACAACACCCTGGCTTGGGTGTGGGTGAGAGGACTGGATGAGCTGTATGCTGAGTG
GAGTGAGGTGGTCTCCACCAACTTCAGGGATGCCAGTGGCCCTGCCATGACAGAGATTGGAGAGCAGCCC
TGGGGGAGAGAGTTTGCCCTGAGAGACCCAGCAGGCAACTGTGTGCACTTTGTGGCAGAGGAGCAGGACT
GAGATATCAAGCTTATCGATAATCAACCTCTGGATTACAAAATTTGTGAAAGATTGACTGGTATTCTTAA
CTATGTTGCTCCTTTTACGCTATGTGGATACGCTGCTTTAATGCCTTTGTATCATGCTATTGCTTCCCGT
ATGGCTTTCATTTTCTCCTCCTTGTATAAATCCTGGTTGCTGTCTCTTTATGAGGAGTTGTGGCCCGTTG
TCAGGCAACGTGGCGTGGTGTGCACTGTGTTTGCTGACGCAACCCCCACTGGTTGGGGCATTGCCACCAC
CTGTCAGCTCCTTTCCGGGACTTTCGCTTTCCCCCTCCCTATTGCCACGGCGGAACTCATCGCCGCCTGC
CTTGCCCGCTGCTGGACAGGGGCTCGGCTGTTGGGCACTGACAATTCCGTGGTGTTGTCGGGGAAATCAT
CGTCCTTTCCTTGGCTGCTCGCCTGTGTTGCCACCTGGATTCTGCGCGGGACGTCCTTCTGCTACGTCCC
TTCGGCCCTCAATCCAGCGGACCTTCCTTCCCGCGGCCTGCTGCCGGCTCTGCGGCCTCTTCCGCGTCTT
CGCCTTCGCCCTCAGACGAGTCGGATCTCCCTTTGGGCCGCCTCCCCGCATCGATACCGTCGACCTCGAG
GTTCGCTTTAAGACCAATGACTTACAAGGCAGCTGTAGATCTTAGCCACTTTTTAAAAGAAAAGGGGGGA
CTGGAAGGGCTAATTCACTCCCAACGAAGACAAGATGGGATCAATTCACCATGGGAATAACTTCGTATAG
CATACATTATACGAAGTTATGCTGCTTTTTGCTTGTACTGGGTCTCTCTGGTTAGACCAGATCTGAGCCT
GGGAGCTCTCTGGCTAACTAGGGAACCCACTGCTTAAGCCTCAATAAAGCTTGCCTTGAGTGCTTCAAGT
AGTGTGTGCCCGTCTGTTGTGTGACTCTGGTAACTAGAGATCCCTCAGACCCTTTTAGTCAGTGTGGAAA
ATCTCTAGCAGCATCTAGTTGAATCGCCAGTGTGTCGAGCTAGCAGATCTTTTTCCCTCTGCCAAAAATT
ATGGGGACATCATGAAGCCCCTTGAGCATCTGACTTCTGGCTAATAAAGGAAATTTATTTTCATTGCAAT
AGTGTGTTGGAATTTTTTGTGTCTCTCACTCGGAAGGACATATGGGAGGGCAAATCATTTAAAACATCAG
AATGAGTATTTGGTTTAGAGTTTGGCAACATATGCCATATGCTGGCTGCCATGAACAAAGGTGGCTATAA
AGAGGTCATCAGTATATGAAACAGCCCCCTGCTGTCCATTCCTTATTCCATAGAAAAGCCTTGACTTGAG
GTTAGATTTTTTTTATATTTTGTTTTGTGTTATTTTTTTCTTTAACATCCCTAAAATTTTCCTTACATGT
TTTACTAGCCAGATTTTTCCTCCTCTCCTGACTACTCCCAGTCATAGCTGTCCCTCTTCTCTTATGAAGA
TCCCTCGACCTGCAGCCCAAGCTTGGCGTAATCATGGTCATAGCTGTTTCCTGTGTGAAATTGTTATCCG
CTCACAATTCCACACAACATACGAGCCGGAAGCATAAAGTGTAAAGCCTGGGGTGCCTAATGAGTGAGCT
AACTCACATTAATTGCGTTGCGCTCACTGCCCGCTTTCCAGTCGGGAAACCTGTCGTGCCAGCGGATCCG
CATCTCAATTAGTCAGCAACCATAGTCCCGCCCCTAACTCCGCCCATCCCGCCCCTAACTCCGCCCAGTT
CCGCCCATTCTCCGCCCCATGGCTGACTAATTTTTTTTATTTATGCAGAGGCCGAGGCCGCCTCGGCCTC
TGAGCTATTCCAGAAGTAGTGAGGAGGCTTTTTTGGAGGCCTAGGCTTTTGCAAAAAGCTAACTTGTTTA
TTGCAGCTTATAATGGTTACAAATAAAGCAATAGCATCACAAATTTCACAAATAAAGCATTTTTTTCACT
GCATTCTAGTTGTGGTTTGTCCAAACTCATCAATGTATCTTATCATGTCTGGATCCGCTGCATTAATGAA
TCGGCCAACGCGCGGGGAGAGGCGGTTTGCGTATTGGGCGCTCTTCCGCTTCCTCGCTCACTGACTCGCT
GCGCTCGGTCGTTCGGCTGCGGCGAGCGGTATCAGCTCACTCAAAGGCGGTAATACGGTTATCCACAGAA
TCAGGGGATAACGCAGGAAAGAACATGTGAGCAAAAGGCCAGCAAAAGGCCAGGAACCGTAAAAAGGCCG
CGTTGCTGGCGTTTTTCCATAGGCTCCGCCCCCCTGACGAGCATCACAAAAATCGACGCTCAAGTCAGAG
GTGGCGAAACCCGACAGGACTATAAAGATACCAGGCGTTTCCCCCTGGAAGCTCCCTCGTGCGCTCTCCT
GTTCCGACCCTGCCGCTTACCGGATACCTGTCCGCCTTTCTCCCTTCGGGAAGCGTGGCGCTTTCTCAAT
GCTCACGCTGTAGGTATCTCAGTTCGGTGTAGGTCGTTCGCTCCAAGCTGGGCTGTGTGCACGAACCCCC
CGTTCAGCCCGACCGCTGCGCCTTATCCGGTAACTATCGTCTTGAGTCCAACCCGGTAAGACACGACTTA
TCGCCACTGGCAGCAGCCACTGGTAACAGGATTAGCAGAGCGAGGTATGTAGGCGGTGCTACAGAGTTCT
TGAAGTGGTGGCCTAACTACGGCTACACTAGAAGGACAGTATTTGGTATCTGCGCTCTGCTGAAGCCAGT
TACCTTCGGAAAAAGAGTTGGTAGCTCTTGATCCGGCAAACAAACCACCGCTGGTAGCGGTGGTTTTTTT
GTTTGCAAGCAGCAGATTACGCGCAGAAAAAAAGGATCTCAAGAAGATCCTTTGATCTTTTCTACGGGGT
CTGACGCTCAGTGGAACGAAAACTCACGTTAAGGGATTTTGGTCATGAGATTATCAAAAAGGATCTTCAC
CTAGATCCTTTTAAATTAAAAATGAAGTTTTAAATCAATCTAAAGTATATATGAGTAAACTTGGTCTGAC
AGTTACCAATGCTTAATCAGTGAGGCACCTATCTCAGCGATCTGTCTATTTCGTTCATCCATAGTTGCCT
GACTCCCCGTCGTGTAGATAACTACGATACGGGAGGGCTTACCATCTGGCCCCAGTGCTGCAATGATACC
GCGAGACCCACGCTCACCGGCTCCAGATTTATCAGCAATAAACCAGCCAGCCGGAAGGGCCGAGCGCAGA
AGTGGTCCTGCAACTTTATCCGCCTCCATCCAGTCTATTAATTGTTGCCGGGAAGCTAGAGTAAGTAGTT
CGCCAGTTAATAGTTTGCGCAACGTTGTTGCCATTGCTACAGGCATCGTGGTGTCACGCTCGTCGTTTGG
TATGGCTTCATTCAGCTCCGGTTCCCAACGATCAAGGCGAGTTACATGATCCCCCATGTTGTGCAAAAAA
GCGGTTAGCTCCTTCGGTCCTCCGATCGTTGTCAGAAGTAAGTTGGCCGCAGTGTTATCACTCATGGTTA
TGGCAGCACTGCATAATTCTCTTACTGTCATGCCATCCGTAAGATGCTTTTCTGTGACTGGTGAGTACTC
AACCAAGTCATTCTGAGAATAGTGTATGCGGCGACCGAGTTGCTCTTGCCCGGCGTCAATACGGGATAAT
ACCGCGCCACATAGCAGAACTTTAAAAGTGCTCATCATTGGAAAACGTTCTTCGGGGCGAAAACTCTCAA
GGATCTTACCGCTGTTGAGATCCAGTTCGATGTAACCCACTCGTGCACCCAACTGATCTTCAGCATCTTT
TACTTTCACCAGCGTTTCTGGGTGAGCAAAAACAGGAAGGCAAAATGCCGCAAAAAAGGGAATAAGGGCG
ACACGGAAATGTTGAATACTCATACTCTTCCTTTTTCAATATTATTGAAGCATTTATCAGGGTTATTGTC
TCATGAGCGGATACATATTTGAATGTATTTAGAAAAATAAACAAATAGGGGTTCCGCGCACATTTCCCCG
AAAAGTGCCACCTG
