Features (pLannotate 1.2.2; 36 found; start..end, strand, type, name):
      1..511     +  promoter       hPGK promoter: human phosphoglycerate kinase 1 promoter
    532..1650    +  CDS            TK: KITH_HHV1S - Experimental evidence at protein level: Swiss-Prot protein existence level 1. Catalyzes the transfer of the gamma-phospho group of ATP to thymidine to generate dTMP in the salvage pathway of pyrimidine synthesis. The dTMP serves as a substrate for DNA polymerase during viral DNA replication. Allows the virus to be reactivated and to grow in non-proliferative cells lacking a high concentration of phosphorylated nucleic acid precursors. From Human herpesvirus 1 (strain SC16) (HHV-1) (Human herpes simplex virus 1). Used in molecular biology as a selectable marker to identify transfec
   1672..2043    +  CDS            ble: BLE_STRHI - Experimental evidence at protein level: Swiss-Prot protein existence level 1. Binding protein with a strong affinity to the bleomycin family of antibiotics. From Streptoalloteichus hindustanus.
   2047..2065    +  misc_feature   MCS (fragment): pBluescript multiple cloning site
   2065..2653    +  misc_feature   WPRE: woodchuck hepatitis virus posttranscriptional regulatory element
   2661..2780    +  CDS            nef (fragment): NEF_HV1LA - Experimental evidence at protein level: Swiss-Prot protein existence level 1. Extracellular Nef protein targets CD4(+) T-lymphocytes for apoptosis by interacting with CXCR4 surface receptors. From Human immunodeficiency virus type 1 group M subtype B (isolate Lai) (HIV-1).
   2801..2834    +  protein_bind   loxP: Cre-mediated recombination occurs in the 8-bp core sequence (GCATACAT). Cre recombinase
   2854..3034    +  LTR            5' LTR (truncated): truncated 5' long terminal repeat (LTR) from HIV-1
   3137..3192    +  polyA_signal   β-globin poly(A) signal: rabbit β-globin polyadenylation signal (Gil and Proudfoot, 1987)
   3577..3593    -  protein_bind   lac operator: The lac repressor binds to the lac operator to inhibit transcription in E. coli. This inhibition can be relieved by adding lactose or isopropyl-β-D-thiogalactopyranoside (IPTG). lac repressor encoded by lacI
   3601..3631    -  promoter       lac promoter: promoter for the E. coli lac operon
   3646..3667    -  protein_bind   CAP binding site: CAP binding activates transcription in the presence of cAMP. E. coli catabolite activator protein
   3680..3719    -  CDS            lacI (fragment): lac repressor; lacI; The lac repressor binds to the lac operator to inhibit transcription in E. coli. This inhibition can be relieved by adding lactose or isopropyl-β-D-thiogalactopyranoside (IPTG).
   3726..3748    +  promoter       SV40 promoter (fragment): SV40 enhancer and early promoter
   3772..3907    +  rep_origin     SV40 ori: SV40 origin of replication
   3927..4061    +  polyA_signal   SV40 poly(A) signal: SV40 polyadenylation signal
   4063..4117    -  CDS            lacI (fragment): lac repressor; lacI; The lac repressor binds to the lac operator to inhibit transcription in E. coli. This inhibition can be relieved by adding lactose or isopropyl-β-D-thiogalactopyranoside (IPTG).
   4300..4887    -  rep_origin     ori: high-copy-number ColE1/pMB1/pBR322/pUC origin of replication
   5058..5918    -  CDS            AmpR: β-lactamase; bla; confers resistance to ampicillin, carbenicillin, and related antibiotics
   5919..6023    -  promoter       AmpR promoter: bla
   6054..6433    +  enhancer       CMV enhancer: human cytomegalovirus immediate early enhancer
   6435..6692    +  LTR            5' LTR (truncated): truncated 5' long terminal repeat (LTR) from HIV-1
   6739..6864    +  misc_feature   HIV-1 Ψ: packaging signal of human immunodeficiency virus type 1
   6848..7207    +  CDS            HIV-1 gag (fragment): gag protein from human immunodeficiency virus 1; gag
   7356..7473    +  misc_feature   cPPT/CTS: central polypurine tract and central termination sequence of HIV-1
   7616..7699    +  CDS            vif (fragment): VIF_HV1BR - Experimental evidence at protein level: Swiss-Prot protein existence level 1. Counteracts the innate antiviral activity of host APOBEC3F and APOBEC3G. Forms a complex with host APOBEC3F and APOBEC3G thus preventing the entry of these lethally hypermutating enzymes into progeny virions. Recruits an active E3 ubiquitin ligase complex composed of elongin BC, CUL5, and RBX2 to induce polyubiquitination of APOBEC3G and APOBEC3F. In turn, they are directed to the 26S proteasome for degradation. Vif interaction with APOBEC3G also blocks its cytidine deaminase activity in a proteasome-inde
   7833..8066    +  misc_feature   RRE: The Rev response element (RRE) of HIV-1 allows for Rev-dependent mRNA export from the nucleus to the cytoplasm.
   8443..8543    +  CDS            Rev (fragment): human immunodeficiency virus 1 (HIV-1) Rev protein; rev; enhances nuclear export of unspliced and incompletely spliced viral mRNAs
   8570..8590    +  protein_bind   attB4: mutant version of attB; core recombination site for the Gateway® BP reaction BP Clonase™
   8574..8693    +  protein_bind   attR1: mutant version of attR; recombination site for the Gateway® LR reaction LR Clonase™
   8718..8748    +  promoter       lac UV5 promoter: E. coli lac promoter with an "up" mutation
   8772..8801    +  promoter       cat promoter (fragment): promoter of the E. coli cat gene encoding chloramphenicol acetyltransferase
   8802..9483    +  CDS            CmR (fragment): chloramphenicol acetyltransferase confers resistance to chloramphenicol
   9640..9798    +  CDS            ccdA (fragment): CCDA_ECO57 - Also known as H, letA. Experimental evidence at protein level: Swiss-Prot protein existence level 1. Antitoxin component of a type II toxin-antitoxin (TA) system which inhibits the post-segregational killing (PSK) of plasmid-free cells, also referred to as a plasmid addiction system. Binds to and blocks the activity of CcdB; will also remove bound CcdB protein from the CcdB-GyrA complex by forming a CcdA-CcdB complex, a process termed rejuvenation. Functions as a transcriptional corepressor for the ccdAB operon, repression also requires CcdB (By similarity). From Escherichia coli
   9803..10105   +  CDS            ccdB: CCDB_ECOLI - Also known as G, letB, letD. Experimental evidence at protein level: Swiss-Prot protein existence level 1. Toxic component of a type II toxin-antitoxin (TA) system, functioning in plasmid maintainence. Responsible for the post- segregational killing (PSK) of plasmid-free cells, also referred to as a plasmid addiction system. Half-life of over 2 hours. Cell killing by CcdB is accompanied by filamentation, defects in chromosome and plasmid segregation, defects in cell division, formation of anucleate cells, decreased DNA synthesis and plasmid loss. Interferes with the activity of DN
  10163..10287   -  protein_bind   attR2: mutant version of attR; recombination site for the Gateway® LR reaction LR Clonase™
>Addgene plasmid #114321 | pCWX-R4DESTR2-PGK-Tk:Sh | addgene full sequence | sequence record 219916 | Addgene NGS Result
GGGGTTGGGGTTGCGCCTTTTCCAAGGCAGCCCTGGGTTTGCGCAGGGACGCGGCTGCTCTGGGCGTGGT
TCCGGGAAACGCAGCGGCGCCGACCCTGGGTCTCGCACATTCTTCACGTCCGTTCGCAGCGTCACCCGGA
TCTTCGCCGCTACCCTTGTGGGCCCCCCGGCGACGCTTCCTGCTCCGCCCCTAAGTCGGGAAGGTTCCTT
GCGGTTCGCGGCGTGCCGGACGTGACAAACGGAAGCCGCACGTCTCACTAGTACCCTCGCAGACGGACAG
CGCCAGGGAGCAATGGCAGCGCGCCGACCGCGATGGGCTGTGGCCAATAGCGGCTGCTCAGCAGGGCGCG
CCGAGAGCAGCGGCCGGGAAGGGGCGGTGCGGGAGGCGGGGTGTGGGGCGGTAGTGTGGGCCCTGTTCCT
GCCCGCGCGGTGTTCCGCATTCTGCAAGCCTCCGGAGCGCACGTCGGCAGTCGGCTCCCTCGTTGACCGA
ATCACCGACCTCTCTCCCCAGGGGGATCCACCGGTGCCACCATGGCTTCTTACCCTGGACACCAGCATGC
TTCTGCCTTTGACCAGGCTGCCAGATCCAGGGGCCACTCCAACAGGAGAACTGCCCTAAGACCCAGAAGA
CAGCAGGAAGCCACTGAGGTGAGGCCTGAGCAGAAGATGCCAACCCTGCTGAGGGTGTACATTGATGGAC
CTCATGGCATGGGCAAGACCACCACCACTCAACTGCTGGTGGCACTGGGCTCCAGGGATGACATTGTGTA
TGTGCCTGAGCCAATGACCTACTGGAGAGTGCTAGGAGCCTCTGAGACCATTGCCAACATCTACACCACC
CAGCACAGGCTGGACCAGGGAGAAATCTCTGCTGGAGATGCTGCTGTGGTGATGACCTCTGCCCAGATCA
CAATGGGAATGCCCTATGCTGTGACTGATGCTGTTCTGGCTCCTCACATTGGAGGAGAGGCTGGCTCTTC
TCATGCCCCTCCACCTGCCCTGACCCTGATCTTTGACAGACACCCCATTGCAGCCCTGCTGTGCTACCCA
GCAGCAAGGTACCTCATGGGCTCCATGACCCCACAGGCTGTGCTGGCTTTTGTGGCCCTGATCCCTCCAA
CCCTCCCTGGCACCAACATTGTTCTGGGAGCACTGCCTGAAGACAGACACATTGACAGGCTGGCAAAGAG
GCAGAGACCTGGAGAGAGACTGGACCTGGCCATGCTGGCTGCAATCAGAAGGGTGTATGGACTGCTGGCA
AACACTGTGAGATACCTCCAGTGTGGAGGCTCTTGGAGAGAGGACTGGGGACAGCTCTCTGGAACAGCAG
TGCCCCCTCAAGGAGCTGAGCCCCAGTCCAATGCTGGTCCAAGACCCCACATTGGGGACACCCTGTTCAC
CCTGTTCAGAGCCCCTGAGCTGCTGGCTCCCAATGGAGACCTGTACAATGTGTTTGCCTGGGCTCTGGAT
GTTCTAGCCAAGAGGCTGAGGTCCATGCATGTGTTCATCCTGGACTATGACCAGTCCCCTGCTGGATGCA
GAGATGCTCTGCTGCAACTAACCTCTGGCATGGTGCAGACCCATGTGACCACCCCTGGCAGCATCCCCAC
CATCTGTGACCTAGCCAGAACCTTTGCCAGGGAGATGGGAATCTCTGGAGCCAATGGAGTCATGGCCAAG
TTGACCAGTGCTGTCCCAGTGCTCACAGCCAGGGATGTGGCTGGAGCTGTTGAGTTCTGGACTGACAGGT
TGGGGTTCTCCAGAGATTTTGTGGAGGATGACTTTGCAGGTGTGGTCAGAGATGATGTCACCCTGTTCAT
CTCAGCAGTCCAGGACCAGGTGGTGCCTGACAACACCCTGGCTTGGGTGTGGGTGAGAGGACTGGATGAG
CTGTATGCTGAGTGGAGTGAGGTGGTCTCCACCAACTTCAGGGATGCCAGTGGCCCTGCCATGACAGAGA
TTGGAGAGCAGCCCTGGGGGAGAGAGTTTGCCCTGAGAGACCCAGCAGGCAACTGTGTGCACTTTGTGGC
AGAGGAGCAGGACTGAGATATCAAGCTTATCGATAATCAACCTCTGGATTACAAAATTTGTGAAAGATTG
ACTGGTATTCTTAACTATGTTGCTCCTTTTACGCTATGTGGATACGCTGCTTTAATGCCTTTGTATCATG
CTATTGCTTCCCGTATGGCTTTCATTTTCTCCTCCTTGTATAAATCCTGGTTGCTGTCTCTTTATGAGGA
GTTGTGGCCCGTTGTCAGGCAACGTGGCGTGGTGTGCACTGTGTTTGCTGACGCAACCCCCACTGGTTGG
GGCATTGCCACCACCTGTCAGCTCCTTTCCGGGACTTTCGCTTTCCCCCTCCCTATTGCCACGGCGGAAC
TCATCGCCGCCTGCCTTGCCCGCTGCTGGACAGGGGCTCGGCTGTTGGGCACTGACAATTCCGTGGTGTT
GTCGGGGAAATCATCGTCCTTTCCTTGGCTGCTCGCCTGTGTTGCCACCTGGATTCTGCGCGGGACGTCC
TTCTGCTACGTCCCTTCGGCCCTCAATCCAGCGGACCTTCCTTCCCGCGGCCTGCTGCCGGCTCTGCGGC
CTCTTCCGCGTCTTCGCCTTCGCCCTCAGACGAGTCGGATCTCCCTTTGGGCCGCCTCCCCGCATCGATA
CCGTCGACCTCGAGGTTCGCTTTAAGACCAATGACTTACAAGGCAGCTGTAGATCTTAGCCACTTTTTAA
AAGAAAAGGGGGGACTGGAAGGGCTAATTCACTCCCAACGAAGACAAGATGGGATCAATTCACCATGGGA
ATAACTTCGTATAGCATACATTATACGAAGTTATGCTGCTTTTTGCTTGTACTGGGTCTCTCTGGTTAGA
CCAGATCTGAGCCTGGGAGCTCTCTGGCTAACTAGGGAACCCACTGCTTAAGCCTCAATAAAGCTTGCCT
TGAGTGCTTCAAGTAGTGTGTGCCCGTCTGTTGTGTGACTCTGGTAACTAGAGATCCCTCAGACCCTTTT
AGTCAGTGTGGAAAATCTCTAGCAGCATCTAGTTGAATCGCCAGTGTGTCGAGCTAGCAGATCTTTTTCC
CTCTGCCAAAAATTATGGGGACATCATGAAGCCCCTTGAGCATCTGACTTCTGGCTAATAAAGGAAATTT
ATTTTCATTGCAATAGTGTGTTGGAATTTTTTGTGTCTCTCACTCGGAAGGACATATGGGAGGGCAAATC
ATTTAAAACATCAGAATGAGTATTTGGTTTAGAGTTTGGCAACATATGCCCATATGCTGGCTGCCATGAA
CAAAGGTTGGCTATAAAGAGGTCATCAGTATATGAAACAGCCCCCTGCTGTCCATTCCTTATTCCATAGA
AAAGCCTTGACTTGAGGTTAGATTTTTTTTATATTTTGTTTTGTGTTATTTTTTTCTTTAACATCCCTAA
AATTTTCCTTACATGTTTTACTAGCCAGATTTTTCCTCCTCTCCTGACTACTCCCAGTCATAGCTGTCCC
TCTTCTCTTATGGAGATCCCTCGACCTGCAGCCCAAGCTTGGCGTAATCATGGTCATAGCTGTTTCCTGT
GTGAAATTGTTATCCGCTCACAATTCCACACAACATACGAGCCGGAAGCATAAAGTGTAAAGCCTGGGGT
GCCTAATGAGTGAGCTAACTCACATTAATTGCGTTGCGCTCACTGCCCGCTTTCCAGTCGGGAAACCTGT
CGTGCCAGCGGATCCGCATCTCAATTAGTCAGCAACCATAGTCCCGCCCCTAACTCCGCCCATCCCGCCC
CTAACTCCGCCCAGTTCCGCCCATTCTCCGCCCCATGGCTGACTAATTTTTTTTATTTATGCAGAGGCCG
AGGCCGCCTCGGCCTCTGAGCTATTCCAGAAGTAGTGAGGAGGCTTTTTTGGAGGCCTAGGCTTTTGCAA
AAAGCTAACTTGTTTATTGCAGCTTATAATGGTTACAAATAAAGCAATAGCATCACAAATTTCACAAATA
AAGCATTTTTTTCACTGCATTCTAGTTGTGGTTTGTCCAAACTCATCAATGTATCTTATCATGTCTGGAT
CCGCTGCATTAATGAATCGGCCAACGCGCGGGGAGAGGCGGTTTGCGTATTGGGCGCTCTTCCGCTTCCT
CGCTCACTGACTCGCTGCGCTCGGTCGTTCGGCTGCGGCGAGCGGTATCAGCTCACTCAAAGGCGGTAAT
ACGGTTATCCACAGAATCAGGGGATAACGCAGGAAAGAACATGTGAGCAAAAGGCCAGCAAAAGGCCAGG
AACCGTAAAAAGGCCGCGTTGCTGGCGTTTTTCCATAGGCTCCGCCCCCCTGACGAGCATCACAAAAATC
GACGCTCAAGTCAGAGGTGGCGAAACCCGACAGGACTATAAAGATACCAGGCGTTTCCCCCTGGAAGCTC
CCTCGTGCGCTCTCCTGTTCCGACCCTGCCGCTTACGGATACCTGTCCGCCTTTCTCCCTTCGGGAAGCG
TGGCGCTTTCTCATAGCTCACGCTGTAGGTATCTCAGTTCGGTGTAGGTCGTTCGCTCCAAGCTGGGCTG
TGTGCACGAACCCCCCGTTCAGCCCGACCGCTGCGCCTTATCCGGTAACTATCGTCTTGAGTCCAACCCG
GTAAGACACGACTTATCGCCACTGGCAGCAGCCACTGGTAACAGGATTAGCAGAGCGAGGTATGTAGGCG
GTGCTACAGAGTTCTTGAAGTGGTGGCCTAACTACGGCTACACTAGAAGAACAGTATTTGGTATCTGCGC
TCTGCTGAAGCCAGTTACCTTCGGAAAAAGAGTTGGTAGCTCTTGATCCGGCAAACAAACCACCGCTGGT
AGCGGTGGTTTTTTTGTTTGCAAGCAGCAGATTACGCGCAGAAAAAAAGGATCTCAAGAAGATCCTTTGA
TCTTTTCTACGGGGTCTGACGCTCAGTGGAACGAAAACTCACGTTAAGGGATTTTGGTCATGAGATTATC
AAAAAGGATCTTCACCTAGATCCTTTTAAATTAAAAATGAAGTTTTAAATCAATCTAAAGTATATATGAG
TAAACTTGGTCTGACAGTTACCAATGCTTAATCAGTGAGGCACCTATCTCAGCGATCTGTCTATTTCGTT
CATCCATAGTTGCCTGACTCCCCGTCGTGTAGATAACTACGATACGGGAGGGCTTACCATCTGGCCCCAG
TGCTGCAATGATACCGCGAGACCCACGCTCACCGGCTCCAGATTTATCAGCAATAAACCAGCCAGCCGGA
AGGGCCGAGCGCAGAAGTGGTCCTGCAACTTTATCCGCCTCCATCCAGTCTATTAATTGTTGCCGGGAAG
CTAGAGTAAGTAGTTCGCCAGTTAATAGTTTGCGCAACGTTGTTGCCATTGCTACAGGCATCGTGGTGTC
ACGCTCGTCGTTTGGTATGGCTTCATTCAGCTCCGGTTCCCAACGATCAAGGCGAGTTACATGATCCCCC
ATGTTGTGCAAAAAAGCGGTTAGCTCCTTCGGTCCTCCGATCGTTGTCAGAAGTAAGTTGGCCGCAGTGT
TATCACTCATGGTTATGGCAGCACTGCATAATTCTCTTACTGTCATGCCATCCGTAAGATGCTTTTCTGT
GACTGGTGAGTACTCAACCAAGTCATTCTGAGAATAGTGTATGCGGCGACCGAGTTGCTCTTGCCCGGCG
TCAATACGGGATAATACCGCGCCACATAGCAGAACTTTAAAAGTGCTCATCATTGGAAAACGTTCTTCGG
GGCGAAAACTCTCAAGGATCTTACCGCTGTTGAGATCCAGTTCGATGTAACCCACTCGTGCACCCAACTG
ATCTTCAGCATCTTTTACTTTCACCAGCGTTTCTGGGTGAGCAAAAACAGGAAGGCAAAATGCCGCAAAA
AAGGGAATAAGGGCGACACGGAAATGTTGAATACTCATACTCTTCCTTTTTCAATATTATTGAAGCATTT
ATCAGGGTTATTGTCTCATGAGCGGATACATATTTGAATGTATTTAGAAAAATAAACAAATAGGGGTTCC
GCGCACATTTCCCCGAAAAGTGCCACCTGGGTCGACATTGATTATTGACTAGTTATTAATAGTAATCAAT
TACGGGGTCATTAGTTCATAGCCCATATATGGAGTTCCGCGTTACATAACTTACGGTAAATGGCCCGCCT
GGCTGACCGCCCAACGACCCCCGCCCATTGACGTCAATAATGACGTATGTTCCCATAGTAACGCCAATAG
GGACTTTCCATTGACGTCAATGGGTGGAGTATTTACGGTAAACTGCCCACTTGGCAGTACATCAAGTGTA
TCATATGCCAAGTACGCCCCCTATTGACGTCAATGACGGTAAATGGCCCGCCTGGCATTATGCCCAGTAC
ATGACCTTATGGGACTTTCCTACTTGGCAGTACATCTACGTATTAGTCATCGCTATTACCATGGGAGGCG
TGGCCTGGGCGGGACTGGGGAGTGGCGAGCCCTCAGATCCTGCATATAAGCAGCTGCTTTTTGCCTGTAC
TGGGTCTCTCTGGTTAGACCAGATCTGAGCCTGGGAGCTCTCTGGCTAACTAGGGAACCCACTGCTTAAG
CCTCAATAAAGCTTGCCTTGAGTGCTTCAAGTAGTGTGTGCCCGTCTGTTGTGTGACTCTGGTAACTAGA
GATCCCTCAGACCCTTTTAGTCAGTGTGGAAAATCTCTAGCAGTGGCGCCCGAACAGGGACTTGAAAGCG
AAAGGGAAACCAGAGGAGCTCTCTCGACGCAGGACTCGGCTTGCTGAAGCGCGCACGGCAAGAGGCGAGG
GGCGGCGACTGGTGAGTACGCCAAAAATTTTGACTAGCGGAGGCTAGAAGGAGAGAGATGGGTGCGAGAG
CGTCAGTATTAAGCGGGGGAGAATTAGATCGCGATGGGAAAAAATTCGGTTAAGGCCAGGGGGAAAGAAA
AAATATAAATTAAAACATATAGTATGGGCAAGCAGGGAGCTAGAACGATTCGCAGTTAATACTGGCCTGT
TAGAAACATCAGAAGGCTGTAGACAAATACTGGGACAGCTACAACCATCCCTTCAGACAGGATCAGAAGA
ACTTAGATCATTATATAATACAGTAGCAACCCTCTATTGTGTGCATCAAAGGATAGAGATAAAAGACACC
AAGGAAGCTTTAGACAAGATAGAGGAAGAGCAAAACAAAAGTAAGAAAAAAGCACAGCAAGCAGCAGGAT
CTTCAGACCTGGAAATTCCCTACAATCCCCAAAGTCAAGGAGTAGTAGAATCTATGAATAAAGAATTAAA
GAAAATTATAGGACAGGTAAGAGATCAGGCTGAACATCTTAAGACAGCAGTACAAATGGCAGTATTCATC
CACAATTTTAAAAGAAAAGGGGGGATTGGGGGGTACAGTGCAGGGGAAAGAATAGTAGACATAATAGCAA
CAGACATACAAACTAAAGAATTACAAAAACAAATTACAAAAATTCAAAATTTTCGGGTTTATTACAGGGA
CAGCAGAAATCCACTTTGGAAAGGACCAGCAAAGCTCCTCTGGAAAGGTGAAGGGGCAGTAGTAATACAA
GATAATAGTGACATAAAAGTAGTGCCAAGAAGAAAAGCAAAGATCATTAGGGATTATGGAAAACAGATGG
CAGGTGATGATTGTGTGGCAAGTAGACAGGATGAGGATTAGAACATGGAAAAGTTTAGTAAAACACCATA
AGGAGGAGATATGAGGGACAATTGGAGAAGTGAATTATATAAATATAAAGTAGTAAAAATTGAACCATTA
GGAGTAGCACCCACCAAGGCAAAGAGAAGAGTGGTGCAGAGAGAAAAAAGAGCAGTGGGAATAGGAGCTT
TGTTCCTTGGGTTCTTGGGAGCAGCAGGAAGCACTATGGGCGCAGCGTCAATGACGCTGACGGTACAGGC
CAGACAATTATTGTCTGGTATAGTGCAGCAGCAGAACAATTTGCTGAGGGCTATTGAGGCGCAACAGCAT
CTGTTGCAACTCACAGTCTGGGGCATCAAGCAGCTCCAGGCAAGAATCCTGGCTGTGGAAAGATACCTAA
AGGATCAACAGCTCCTGGGGATTTGGGGTTGCTCTGGAAAACTCATTTGCACCACTGCTGTGCCTTGGAA
TGCTAGTTGGAGTAATAAATCTCTGGAACAGATTTGGAATCACACGACCTGGATGGAGTGGGACAGAGAA
ATTAACAATTACACAAGCTTAATACACTCCTTAATTGAAGAATCGCAAAACCAGCAAGAAAAGAATGAAC
AAGAATTATTGGAATTAGATAAATGGGCAAGTTTGTGGAATTGGTTTAACATAACAAATTGGCTGTGGTA
TATAAAATTATTCATAATGATAGTAGGAGGCTTGGTAGGTTTAAGAATAGTTTTTGCTGTACTTTCTATA
GTGAATAGAGTTAGGCAGGGATATTCACCATTATCGTTTCAGACCCACCTCCCAACCCCGAGGGGACCCG
ACAGGCCCGAAGGAATAGAAGAAGAAGGTGGAGAGAGAGACAGAGACAGATCCATTCGATTAGTGAACGG
ATCTCGACGGTATCTAGTGATTATCGGATCAACTTTGTATAGAAAAGTTGAACGAGAAACGTAAAATGAT
ATAAATATCAATATATTAAATTAGATTTTGCATAAAAAACAGACTACATAATACTGTAAAACACAACATA
TCCAGTCACTATGGCGGCCGCATTAGGCACCCCAGGCTTTACACTTTATGCTTCCGGCTCGTATAATGTG
TGGATTTTGAGTTAGGATCCGTCGAGATTTTCAGGAGCTAAGGAAGCTAAAATGGAGAAAAAAATCACTG
GATATACCACCGTTGATATATCCCAATGGCATCGTAAAGAACATTTTGAGGCATTTCAGTCAGTTGCTCA
ATGTACCTATAACCAGACCGTTCAGCTGGATATTACGGCCTTTTTAAAGACCGTAAAGAAAAATAAGCAC
AAGTTTTATCCGGCCTTTATTCACATTCTTGCCCGCCTGATGAATGCTCATCCGGAACTCCGTATGGCAA
TGAAAGACGGTGAGCTGGTGATATGGGATAGTGTTCACCCTTGTTACACCGTTTTCCATGAGCAAACTGA
AACGTTTTCATCGCTCTGGAGTGAATACCACGACGATTTCCGGCAGTTTCTACACATATATTCGCAAGAT
GTGGCGTGTTACGGTGAAAACCTGGCCTATTTCCCTAAAGGGTTTATTGAGAATATGTTTTTCGTCTCAG
CCAATCCCTGGGTGAGTTTCACCAGTTTTGATTTAAACGTGGCCAATATGGACAACTTCTTCGCCCCCGT
TTTCACCATGGGCAAATATTATACGCAAGGCGACAAGGTGCTGATGCCGCTGGCGATTCAGGTTCATCAT
GCCGTTTGTGATGGCTTCCATGTCGGCAGAATGCTTAATGAATTACAACAGTACTGCGATGAGTGGCAGG
GCGGGGCGTAAACGCGTGGATCCGGCTTACTAAAAGCCAGATAACAGTATGCGTATTTGCGCGCTGATTT
TTGCGGTATAAGAATATATACTGATATGTATACCCGAAGTATGTCAAAAAGAGGTATGCTATGAAGCAGC
GTATTACAGTGACAGTTGACAGCGACAGCTATCAGTTGCTCAAGGCATATATGATGTCAATATCTCCGGT
CTGGTAAGCACAACCATGCAGAATGAAGCCCGTCGTCTGCGTGCCGAACGCTGGAAAGCGGAAAATCAGG
AAGGGATGGCTGAGGTCGCCCGGTTTATTGAAATGAACGGCTCTTTTGCTGACGAGAACAGGGGCTGGTG
AAATGCAGTTTAAGGTTTACACCTATAAAAGAGAGAGCCGTTATCGTCTGTTTGTGGATGTACAGAGTGA
TATTATTGACACGCCCGGGCGACGGATGGTGATCCCCCTGGCCAGTGCACGTCTGCTGTCAGATAAAGTC
TCCCGTGAACTTTACCCGGTGGTGCATATCGGGGATGAAAGCTGGCGCATGATGACCACCGATATGGCCA
GTGTGCCGGTCTCCGTTATCGGGGAAGAAGTGGCTGATCTCAGCCACCGCGAAAATGACATCAAAAACGC
CATTAACCTGATGTTCTGGGGAATATAAATGTCAGGCTCCCTTATACACAGCCAGTCTGCAGGTCGAGCA
GATCTGCTCGACCATAGTGACTGGATATGTTGTGTTTTACAGTATTATGTAGTCTGTTTTTTATGCAAAA
TCTAATTTAATATATTGATATTTATATCATTTTACGTTTCTCGTTCAGCTTTCTTGTACAAAGTGGTGAT
AATCGAATTCCAC
